>Addgene plasmid #190898 | pMK-AttL1-NotI/BamHI-U6-BsaI-tracrRNAopt-BamHI-U6-SapI-tracrRNAopt-NotI/XbaI-7sk-BsmBI-tracrRNA-XbaI-AttL2 | addgene full sequence | sequence record 378847 | Addgene NGS Result
AGTGCCACCTAAATTGTAAGCGTTAATATTTTGTTAAAATTCGCGTTAAATTTTTGTTAAATCAGCTCAT
TTTTTAACCAATAGGCCGAAATCGGCAAAATCCCTTATAAATCAAAAGAATAGACCGAGATAGGGTTGAG
TGGCCGCTACAGGGCGCTCCCATTCGCCATTCAGGCTGCGCAACTGTTGGGAAGGGCGTTTCGGTGCGGG
CCTCTTCGCTATTACGCCAGCTGGCGAAAGGGGGATGTGCTGCAAGGCGATTAAGTTGGGTAACGCCAGG
GTTTTCCCAGTCACGACGTTGTAAAACGACGGCCAGTGAGCGCGACGTAATACGACTCACTATAGGGCGA
ATTGAAGGAAGGCCGTCAAGGCCGCATCAAATAATGATTTTATTTTGACTGATAGTGACCTGTTCGTTGC
AACAAATTGATGAGCAATGCTTTTTTATAATGCCAACTTTGTACAAAAAAGCAGGCTTCATCGATCAATG
CGGCCGCTGGGATCCGAGGGCCTATTTCCCATGATTCCTTCATATTTGCATATACGATACAAGGCTGTTA
GAGAGATAATTGGAATTAATTTGACTGTAAACACAAAGATATTAGTACAAAATACGTGACGTAGAAAGTA
ATAATTTCTTGGGTAGTTTGCAGTTTTAAAATTATGTTTTAAAATGGACTATCATATGCTTACCGTAACT
TGAAAGTATTTCGATTTCTTGGCTTTATATATCTTGTGGAAAGGACGAAACACCGGAGACCACGGCAGGT
CTCAGTTTCAGAGCTATGCTGGAAACAGCATAGCAAGTTGAAATAAGGCTAGTCCGTTATCAACTTGAAA
AAGTGGCACCGAGTCGGTGCTTTTTTTGGATCCAAGCTTCCATGGGAGGGCCTATTTCCCATGATTCCTT
CATATTTGCATATACGATACAAGGCTGTTAGAGAGATAATTGGAATTAATTTGACTGTAAACACAAAGAT
ATTAGTACAAAATACGTGACGTAGAAAGTAATAATTTCTTGGGTAGTTTGCAGTTTTAAAATTATGTTTT
AAAATGGACTATCATATGCTTACCGTAACTTGAAAGTATTTCGATTTCTTGGCTTTATATATCTTGTGGA
AAGGACGAAACACCGGAAGAGCGAGCTCTTCTGTTTCAGAGCTATGCTGGAAACAGCATAGCAAGTTGAA
ATAAGGCTAGTCCGTTATCAACTTGAAAAAGTGGCACCGAGTCGGTGCTTTTTTTCATAGCCATGGGCGG
CCGCTCTAGACTGCAGTATTTAGCATGCCCCACCCATCTGCAAGGCATTCTGGATAGTGTCAAAACAGCC
GGAAATCAAGTCCGTTTATCTCAAACTTTAGCATTTTGGGAATAAATGATATTTGCTATGCTGGTTAAAT
TAGATTTTAGTTAAATTTCCTGCTGAAGCTCTAGTACGATAAGTAACTTGACCTAAGTGTAAAGTTGAGA
TTTCCTTCAGGTTTATATAGCTTGTGCGCCGCCTGGGTACCTCGGAGACGCGTCTCCGTTTTAGAGCTAG
AAATAGCAAGTTAAAATAAGGCTAGTCCGTTATCAACTTGAAAAAGTGGCACCGAGTCGGTGCTTTTTTT
GGTACCTCTAGATGGAAGCTTCTCGAGACTAGTAGGCCTGACCCAGCTTTCTTGTACAAAGTTGGCATTA
TAAGAAAGCATTGCTTATCAATTTGTTGCAACGAACAGGTCACTATCAGTCAAAATAAAATCATTATTTG
CTGGGCCTCATGGGCCTTCCTTTCACTGCCCGCTTTCCAGTCGGGAAACCTGTCGTGCCAGCTGCATTAA
CATGGTCATAGCTGTTTCCTTGCGTATTGGGCGCTCTCCGCTTCCTCGCTCACTGACTCGCTGCGCTCGG
TCGTTCGGGTAAAGCCTGGGGTGCCTAATGAGCAAAAGGCCAGCAAAAGGCCAGGAACCGTAAAAAGGCC
GCGTTGCTGGCGTTTTTCCATAGGCTCCGCCCCCCTGACGAGCATCACAAAAATCGACGCTCAAGTCAGA
GGTGGCGAAACCCGACAGGACTATAAAGATACCAGGCGTTTCCCCCTGGAAGCTCCCTCGTGCGCTCTCC
TGTTCCGACCCTGCCGCTTACCGGATACCTGTCCGCCTTTCTCCCTTCGGGAAGCGTGGCGCTTTCTCAT
AGCTCACGCTGTAGGTATCTCAGTTCGGTGTAGGTCGTTCGCTCCAAGCTGGGCTGTGTGCACGAACCCC
CCGTTCAGCCCGACCGCTGCGCCTTATCCGGTAACTATCGTCTTGAGTCCAACCCGGTAAGACACGACTT
ATCGCCACTGGCAGCAGCCACTGGTAACAGGATTAGCAGAGCGAGGTATGTAGGCGGTGCTACAGAGTTC
TTGAAGTGGTGGCCTAACTACGGCTACACTAGAAGAACAGTATTTGGTATCTGCGCTCTGCTGAAGCCAG
TTACCTTCGGAAAAAGAGTTGGTAGCTCTTGATCCGGCAAACAAACCACCGCTGGTAGCGGTGGTTTTTT
TGTTTGCAAGCAGCAGATTACGCGCAGAAAAAAAGGATCTCAAGAAGATCCTTTGATCTTTTCTACGGGG
TCTGACGCTCAGTGGAACGAAAACTCACGTTAAGGGATTTTGGTCATGAGATTATCAAAAAGGATCTTCA
CCTAGATCCTTTTAAATTAAAAATGAAGTTTTAAATCAATCTAAAGTATATATGAGTAAACTTGGTCTGA
CAGTTATTAGAAAAATTCATCCAGCAGACGATAAAACGCAATACGCTGGCTATCCGGTGCCGCAATGCCA
TACAGCACCAGAAAACGATCCGCCCATTCGCCGCCCAGTTCTTCCGCAATATCACGGGTGGCCAGCGCAA
TATCCTGATAACGATCCGCCACGCCCAGACGGCCGCAATCAATAAAGCCGCTAAAACGGCCATTTTCCAC
CATAATGTTCGGCAGGCACGCATCACCATGGGTCACCACCAGATCTTCGCCATCCGGCATGCTCGCTTTC
AGACGCGCAAACAGCTCTGCCGGTGCCAGGCCCTGATGTTCTTCATCCAGATCATCCTGATCCACCAGGC
CCGCTTCCATACGGGTACGCGCACGTTCAATACGATGTTTCGCCTGATGATCAAACGGACAGGTCGCCGG
GTCCAGGGTATGCAGACGACGCATGGCATCCGCCATAATGCTCACTTTTTCTGCCGGCGCCAGATGGCTA
GACAGCAGATCCTGACCCGGCACTTCGCCCAGCAGCAGCCAATCACGGCCCGCTTCGGTCACCACATCCA
GCACCGCCGCACACGGAACACCGGTGGTGGCCAGCCAGCTCAGACGCGCCGCTTCATCCTGCAGCTCGTT
CAGCGCACCGCTCAGATCGGTTTTCACAAACAGCACCGGACGACCCTGCGCGCTCAGACGAAACACCGCC
GCATCAGAGCAGCCAATGGTCTGCTGCGCCCAATCATAGCCAAACAGACGTTCCACCCACGCTGCCGGGC
TACCCGCATGCAGGCCATCCTGTTCAATCATACTCTTCCTTTTTCAATATTATTGAAGCATTTATCAGGG
TTATTGTCTCATGAGCGGATACATATTTGAATGTATTTAGAAAAATAAACAAATAGGGGTTCCGCGCACA
TTTCCCCGAAA
Features (pLannotate 1.2.2; 15 found; start..end, strand, type, name):
     11..142     -  rep_origin     M13 ori (fragment): M13 bacteriophage origin of replication; arrow indicates direction of (+) strand synthesis
    163..319     -  CDS            lacZα (fragment): LacZα fragment of β-galactosidase; lacZ fragment
    328..346     +  promoter       T7 promoter: promoter for bacteriophage T7 RNA polymerase
    378..477     +  protein_bind   attL1: mutant version of attL; recombination site for the Gateway® LR reaction LR Clonase™
    506..746     +  promoter       U6 promoter: RNA polymerase III promoter for human U6 snRNA
    793..860     +  misc_RNA       tracrRNA (fragment): trans-activating CRISPR RNA for the Streptococcus pyogenes CRISPR/Cas9 system
    886..1126    +  promoter       U6 promoter: RNA polymerase III promoter for human U6 snRNA
   1171..1238    +  misc_RNA       tracrRNA (fragment): trans-activating CRISPR RNA for the Streptococcus pyogenes CRISPR/Cas9 system
   1528..1603    +  misc_RNA       gRNA scaffold: guide RNA scaffold for the Streptococcus pyogenes CRISPR/Cas9 system
   1651..1750    -  protein_bind   attL2: mutant version of attL; recombination site for the Gateway® LR reaction LR Clonase™
   1773..1820    -  CDS            lacI (fragment): lac repressor; lacI; The lac repressor binds to the lac operator to inhibit transcription in E. coli. This inhibition can be relieved by adding lactose or isopropyl-β-D-thiogalactopyranoside (IPTG).
   1857..1897    -  rep_origin     RSF ori (fragment): Plasmids containing the RSF 1030 origin of replication can be propagated in E. coli cells that contain additional plasmids with compatible origins.
   1975..2563    -  rep_origin     ori: high-copy-number ColE1/pMB1/pBR322/pUC origin of replication
   2737..3531    -  CDS            NeoR/KanR: aminoglycoside phosphotransferase confers resistance to neomycin, kanamycin, and G418 (Geneticin®)
   3532..3636    -  promoter       AmpR promoter: bla
