[The description below was written by a language model from this plasmid's Addgene catalogue record and pLannotate feature annotations shown in this document.]
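Description:
pMK-AttL1-NotI/BamHI-U6-BsaI-tracrRNAopt-BamHI-U6-SapI-tracrRNAopt-NotI/XbaI-7sk-BsmBI-tracrRNA-XbaI-AttL2 is an empty Gateway entry vector for assembling up to three sgRNA expression units for the Streptococcus pyogenes CRISPR/Cas9 system. It was built by gene synthesis of the sgRNA cassette into the commercial pMK cloning backbone. The sequenced plasmid is 3,651 nt and is maintained in E. coli at high copy from a ColE1/pUC-type origin. Selection is with kanamycin, through an aminoglycoside phosphotransferase gene driven by the bla (AmpR) promoter. The short M13 ori, lacZα, lacI and RSF ori fragments and the T7 promoter in the annotation appear to be backbone remnants with no stated role in the design.

The payload lies between attL1 and attL2 and consists of three RNA polymerase III cassettes in the same orientation. Two use the human U6 promoter, each followed by an optimised tracrRNA scaffold that the annotation matches only as a tracrRNA fragment. The third, according to the name and catalogue promoter field, uses the 7SK promoter upstream of a standard gRNA scaffold. The 7SK promoter itself is not called in the feature table, although an unannotated gap precedes the third scaffold. Each cassette has its own type IIS site (BsaI, SapI or BsmBI) between promoter and scaffold, so a different spacer can be inserted into each position independently. The BamHI, NotI and XbaI sites named around the units presumably allow individual cassettes to be removed or exchanged. Once loaded, the whole array can be moved by an LR Clonase reaction into an attR-containing destination vector. The record does not name a destination vector, but the associated publication concerns AAV delivery and gene editing in the brain.
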