Addgene plasmid #190898: pMK-AttL1-NotI/BamHI-U6-BsaI-tracrRNAopt-BamHI-U6-SapI-tracrRNAopt-NotI/XbaI-7sk-BsmBI-tracrRNA-XbaI-AttL2
Purpose: (Empty Backbone) Entry vector for multiple sgRNA cloning
Depositing lab: Nicole Déglon. Depositing organization: Centre Hospitalier Universitaire Vaudois (CHUV). Publication: Semi-automated workflows to quantify AAV transduction in various brain areas and predict gene editing outcome for neurological disorders. Duarte F, Ramosaj M, Hasanovic E, Regio S, Sipion M, Rey M, Deglon N. Mol Ther Methods Clin Dev. 2023 Mar 27;29:254-270. doi: 10.1016/j.omtm.2023.03.013. eCollection 2023 Jun 8. PubMed 37090478.
Backbone
  Vector backbone: pMK
  Backbone manufacturer: Geneart
  Backbone size (bp): 2278
  Modifications to backbone: gene synthesis of sgRNA expression cassette
  Vector type: Mammalian Expression, Bacterial Expression, CRISPR
  Promoter: U6 and 7sk
Growth in bacteria
  Bacterial resistance: Kanamycin, 50 μg/mL
  Growth temperature: 37°C
  Growth strain: DH5alpha
  Copy number: High Copy
Terms and licenses: Academic/Nonprofit Terms; Industry Terms: Not Available to Industry
How to cite: pMK-AttL1-NotI/BamHI-U6-BsaI-tracrRNAopt-BamHI-U6-SapI-tracrRNAopt-NotI/XbaI-7sk-BsmBI-tracrRNA-XbaI-AttL2 was a gift from Nicole Déglon (Addgene plasmid # 190898 ; http://n2t.net/addgene:190898 ; RRID:Addgene_190898)
